>Addgene plasmid #17632 | pGST1-Osh4 (2-434) | addgene partial sequence | sequence record 23583 | 5GEX
GNATCTCAAATCGATACGACCGAAAACCTGTATTTTCAGGGCGCCATGGATCCGTCTCAATACGCAAGCT
CATCCTCATGGACTTCTTTCTTGAAGTCAATCGCTTCATTCAATGGTGATCTTTCTTCGTTATCGGCTCC
TCCATTCATTTTATCTCCAATCTCATTGACCGAGTTTTCTCAGTACTGGGCTGAACATCCAGAGCTATTC
TTGGAACCCTCTTTTATCAATGACGATAATTACAAAGAACACTGTTTAATTGACCCTGAAGTCGAGTCAC
CCGAATTGGCCCGTATGCTGGCCGTTACTAAATGGTTCATTTCCACTTTAAAATCTCAATACTGTTCTCG
TAATGAATCCTTAGGTTCTGAGAAAAAACCTTTGAACCCATTTCTAGGTGAGTTGTTCGTTGGTAAATGG
GAAAATAAAGAGCATCCTGAATTTGGAGAAACGGTTTTGTTAAGTGAGCAAGTTTCTCACCATCCACCCG
TCACTGCTTTTTCCATCTTCAATGATAAGAACAAGGTTAAGCTGCAAGGCTACAACCAAATTAAAGCCAG
TTTCACTAAATCCTTAATGCTGACTGTTAAACAATTTGGTCACACTATGTTGGATATTAAGGATGAGAGT
TATTTGGTTACCCCACCTCCATTGCATATTGAAGGTATTCTTGTCGCTTCTCCCTTTGTTGATTGGAAGG
AAAATCAAATACCAACCTCCANGGGNCCACTTGGGGTATGAATTTCNGGAAAGGCTCTTTCNGGAAAAAN
TCTNCAGGNAGANTTNCAAGACCTAAGATGCAGGNNAGGAAGGCTNACNAATNCGGCANGGCGGTCTCAA
AACAGGAAA
