[The description below was written by a language model from this plasmid's Addgene catalogue record.]
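Description:
pGST1-Osh4 (2-434) is a bacterial expression plasmid built on a modified pGEX-4T backbone of about 5 kb, designed to produce a yeast sterol-binding protein as a glutathione S-transferase fusion in E. coli. It is maintained as a high-copy plasmid under ampicillin selection. The record does not include a feature table and does not name the promoter or origin of replication. Vectors of the pGEX family generally drive the GST fusion from an IPTG-inducible tac promoter, but this detail is not stated for this particular construct.

The insert, roughly 1.3 kb, encodes residues 2–434 of Saccharomyces cerevisiae Osh4 (also known as KES1, YPL145C, BSR3 or LPI3), a member of the oxysterol-binding protein (OSBP)-related family. The coding region was amplified by PCR and placed between the BamHI and XhoI sites, both of which remain intact, so that it sits in frame downstream of the backbone-encoded N-terminal GST tag. The backbone modification introduces a TEV protease recognition site, which presumably lies between GST and Osh4. In that arrangement the fusion can be captured on glutathione affinity resin and the tag then removed by TEV cleavage to release Osh4.

The associated work concerns the structural mechanism of sterol sensing and transport by OSBP-related proteins. This is consistent with using the plasmid to make recombinant Osh4 for purification and for structural or biochemical studies of sterol binding and transfer.
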