Addgene plasmid #17632: pGST1-Osh4 (2-434)
Depositing lab: James Hurley. Depositing organization: National Institute of Diabetes & Digestive & Kidney Diseases (NIDDK). Publication: Structural mechanism for sterol sensing and transport by OSBP-related proteins. Im YJ, Raychaudhuri S, Prinz WA, Hurley JH. Nature. 2005 Sep 1. 437(7055):154-8. 10.1038/nature03923 PubMed 16136145.
Backbone
  Vector backbone: modified pGEX-4T
  Backbone size w/o insert (bp): 5000
  Vector type: Bacterial Expression
Growth in bacteria
  Bacterial resistance: Ampicillin, 100 μg/mL
  Growth temperature: 37°C
  Growth strain: DH5alpha
  Copy number: High Copy
Gene/Insert
  Gene/Insert name: Osh4
  Species: S. cerevisiae (budding yeast)
  Insert size (bp): 1300
  Entrez Gene: KES1 (a.k.a. YPL145C, BSR3, LPI3, OSH4)
  Tag / fusion protein: GST (N terminal on backbone)
  Cloning method: Restriction Enzyme; 5′ cloning site BamHI (not destroyed); 3′ cloning site XhoI (not destroyed)
  Sequencing primers: 5′ pGEX5'
Terms and licenses: Academic/Nonprofit Terms; Industry Terms: Not Available to Industry
Depositor comments: DNA encoding Osh4 residues 2–434 was amplified by PCR and subcloned into the BamHI and XhoI sites of a pGEX-4T vector modified to contain a TEV protease recognition site.
How to cite: pGST1-Osh4 (2-434) was a gift from James Hurley (Addgene plasmid # 17632 ; http://n2t.net/addgene:17632 ; RRID:Addgene_17632)
